Addgene plasmid #61324: pCri-16a
Purpose: Protein expression.
Depositing lab: F Xavier Gomis-Ruth. Depositing organization: Institut de Biologia Molecular de Barcelona (IBMB-CSIC). Publication: The pCri System: A Vector Collection for Recombinant Protein Expression and Purification. Goulas T, Cuppari A, Garcia-Castellanos R, Snipas S, Glockshuber R, Arolas JL, Gomis-Ruth FX. PLoS One. 2014 Nov 11;9(11):e112643. doi: 10.1371/journal.pone.0112643. eCollection 2014. PONE-D-14-36402 PubMed 25386923.
Backbone
  Vector backbone: pPICZA
  Total vector size (bp): 4400
  Vector type: Bacterial Expression
Growth in bacteria
  Bacterial resistance: Bleocin (Zeocin), 50 μg/mL
  Growth temperature: 37°C
  Growth strain: DH5alpha
  Copy number: Unknown
Gene/Insert
  Gene/Insert name: Green fluorescent protein
  Tag / fusion protein: His-tag (C terminal on insert)
Terms and licenses: Academic/Nonprofit Terms; Industry Terms: Not Available to Industry
How to cite: pCri-16a was a gift from F Xavier Gomis-Ruth (Addgene plasmid # 61324 ; http://n2t.net/addgene:61324 ; RRID:Addgene_61324)
