[The description below was written by a language model from this plasmid's Addgene catalogue record and pLannotate feature annotations shown in this document.]
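Description:
pCri-16a is a member of the pCri vector collection for recombinant protein expression and purification, built on the pPICZA backbone. Although the catalogue lists its vector type as bacterial expression, the annotated features are those of a Pichia pastoris (Komagataella phaffii) secretory expression vector, with E. coli apparently serving for cloning and propagation. The plasmid replicates in bacteria from a high-copy ColE1/pUC-type origin and carries a single selectable marker, the Sh ble gene conferring resistance to Zeocin/bleomycin. This marker sits behind tandem TEF1 (yeast) and EM7 (synthetic bacterial) promoters and is followed by the CYC1 terminator, so the same gene can be used for selection in both hosts. The catalogue gives a size of about 4.4 kb, while the sequenced record is 4,254 nt.

The expression cassette is driven by the methanol-inducible AOX1 promoter and closed by the AOX1 terminator. Immediately downstream of the promoter lies the S. cerevisiae α-factor secretion signal, which directs the fused protein into the secretory pathway and is removed by Kex2 cleavage. This is followed by the fluorescent protein insert. The catalogue names the insert as green fluorescent protein, whereas the automated annotation matched it to EYFP; these are closely related GFP variants, and the record does not resolve which is present. A short downstream match to a fragment of a composite tag that includes 6xHis is consistent with the recorded C-terminal His-tag, which allows metal-affinity purification. The record does not say so, but the fluorescent protein may act as a reporter or as a placeholder to be replaced by a gene of interest.
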