Features (pLannotate 1.2.2; 11 found; start..end, strand, type, name):
     40..978     +  promoter       AOX1 promoter: Pichia pastoris AOX1; inducible promoter, regulated by methanol
    979..1233    +  CDS            α-factor secretion signal: N-terminal secretion signal from S. cerevisiae alpha-factor; MFα1; Cleavage by the Kex2 protease occurs after the dibasic KR sequence.
   1249..1965    +  CDS            EYFP: enhanced YFP mammalian codon-optimized
   2017..2035    +  CDS            capTEV™ (fragment): composite tag for in vivo biotinylation, TEV protease cleavage, and 6xHis tagging
   2046..2111    +  CDS            AOX1 (fragment): ALOX1_KOMPC - Experimental evidence at protein level: Swiss-Prot protein existence level 1. Major isoform of alcohol oxidase, which catalyzes the oxidation of methanol to formaldehyde and hydrogen peroxide, the first step in the methanol utilization pathway of methylotrophic yeasts. From Komagataella phaffii (strain ATCC 76273 / CBS 7435 / CECT 11047 / NRRL Y-11430 / Wegner 21-1) (Yeast) (Pichia pastoris).
   2115..2361    +  terminator     AOX1 terminator: Pichia pastoris AOX1; transcription terminator for AOX1
   2382..2789    +  promoter       TEF1 promoter: S. cerevisiae TEF1; promoter for EF-1α
   2796..2843    +  promoter       EM7 promoter: synthetic bacterial promoter&nbsp
   2862..3236    +  CDS            BleoR: antibiotic-binding protein; Sh ble from Streptoalloteichus hindustanus; confers resistance to bleomycin, phleomycin, and Zeocin™
   3302..3549    +  terminator     CYC1 terminator: S. cerevisiae CYC1; transcription terminator for CYC1
   3624..4212    -  rep_origin     ori: high-copy-number ColE1/pMB1/pBR322/pUC origin of replication
>Addgene plasmid #61324 | pCri-16a | addgene full sequence | sequence record 425636 | Addgene NGS Result
AACGAAAACTCACGTTAAGGGATTTTGGTCATGAGATCAGATCTAACATCCAAAGACGAAAGGTTGAATG
AAACCTTTTTGCCATCCGACATCCACAGGTCCATTCTCACACATAAGTGCCAAACGCAACAGGAGGGGAT
ACACTAGCAGCAGACCGTTGCAAACGCAGGACCTCCACTCCTCTTCTCCTCAACACCCACTTTTGCCATC
GAAAAACCAGCCCAGTTATTGGGCTTGATTGGAGCTCGCTCATTCCAATTCCTTCTATTAGGCTACTAAC
ACCATGACTTTATTAGCCTGTCTATCCTGGCCCCCCTGGCGAGGTTCATGTTTGTTTATTTCCGAATGCA
ACAAGCTCCGCATTACACCCGAACATCACTCCAGATGAGGGCTTTCTGAGTGTGGGGTCAAATAGTTTCA
TGTTCCCCAAATGGCCCAAAACTGACAGTTTAAACGCTGTCTTGGAACCTAATATGACAAAAGCGTGATC
TCATCCAAGATGAACTAAGTTTGGTTCGTTGAAATGCTAACGGCCAGTTGGTCAAAAAGAAACTTCCAAA
AGTCGGCATACCGTTTGTCTTGTTTGGTATTGATTGACGAATGCTCAAAAATAATCTCATTAATGCTTAG
CGCAGTCTCTCTATCGCTTCTGAACCCCGGTGCACCTGTGCCGAAACGCAAATGGGGAAACACCCGCTTT
TTGGATGATTATGCATTGTCTCCACATTGTATGCTTCCAAGATTCTGGTGGGAATACTGCTGATAGCCTA
ACGTTCATGATCAAAATTTAACTGTTCTAACCCCTACTTGACAGCAATATATAAACAGAAGGAAGCTGCC
CTGTCTTAAACCTTTTTTTTTATCATCATTATTAGCTTACTTTCATAATTGCGACTGGTTCCAATTGACA
AGCTTTTGATTTTAACGACTTTTAACGACAACTTGAGAAGATCAAAAAACAACTAATTATTCGAAACGAT
GAGATTTCCTTCAATTTTTACTGCTGTTTTATTCGCAGCATCCTCCGCATTAGCTGCTCCAGTCAACACT
ACAACAGAAGATGAAACGGCACAAATTCCGGCTGAAGCTGTCATCGGTTACTCAGATTTAGAAGGGGATT
TCGATGTTGCTGTTTTGCCATTTTCCAACAGCACAAATAACGGGTTATTGTTTATAAATACTACTATTGC
CAGCATTGCTGCTAAAGAAGAAGGGGTATCTCTAGAGAAAAGAGAGGCCATGGCCAAAGTGAGCAAGGGC
GAGGAGCTGTTCACCGGGGTGGTGCCCATCCTGGTCGAGCTGGACGGCGACGTAAACGGCCACAAGTTCA
GCGTGTCCGGCGAGGGCGAGGGCGATGCCACCTACGGCAAGCTGACCCTGAAGTTCATCTGCACCACCGG
CAAGCTGCCCGTGCCCTGGCCCACCCTCGTGACCACCTTCGGCTACGGCCTGCAGTGCTTCGCCCGCTAC
CCCGACCACATGAAGCAGCACGACTTCTTCAAGTCCGCCATGCCCGAAGGCTACGTCCAGGAGCGCACCA
TCTTCTTCAAGGACGACGGCAACTACAAGACCCGCGCCGAGGTGAAGTTCGAGGGCGACACCCTGGTGAA
CCGCATCGAGCTGAAGGGCATCGACTTCAAGGAGGACGGCAACATCCTGGGGCACAAGCTGGAGTACAAC
TACAACAGCCACAACGTCTATATCATGGCCGACAAGCAGAAGAACGGCATCAAGGTGAACTTCAAGATCC
GCCACAACATCGAGGACGGCAGCGTGCAGCTCGCCGACCACTACCAGCAGAACACCCCCATCGGCGACGG
CCCCGTGCTGCTGCCCGACAACCACTACCTGAGCACCCAGTCCGCCCTGAGCAAAGACCCCAACGAGAAG
CGCGATCACATGGTCCTGCTGGAGTTCGTGACCGCCGCCGGGATCACTCTCGGCATGGACGAGCTGTACA
AGTAAGGTACCGGATCCGAATTCGAGCTCCGTCGACAAGCTTGCGGCCGCACTCGAGCATCATCATCATC
ATCATTGAGTTTGTAGCCTTAGACATGACTGTTCCTCAGTTCAAGTTGGGCACTTACGAGAAGACCGGTC
TTGCTAGATTCTAATCAAGAGGATGTCAGAATGCCATTTGCCTGAGAGATGCAGGCTTCATTTTTGATAC
TTTTTTATTTGTAACCTATATAGTATAGGATTTTTTTTGTCATTTTGTTTCTTCTCGTACGAGCTTGCTC
CTGATCAGCCTATCTCGCAGCTGATGAATATCTTGTGGTAGGGGTTTGGGAAAATCATTCGAGTTTGATG
TTTTTCTTGGTATTTCCCACTCCTCTTCAGAGTACAGAAGATTAAGTGAGACCTTCGTTTGTGCGGATCC
CCCACACACCATAGCTTCAAAATGTTTCTACTCCTTTTTTACTCTTCCAGATTTTCTCGGACTCCGCGCA
TCGCCGTACCACTTCAAAACACCCAAGCACAGCATACTAAATTTCCCCTCTTTCTTCCTCTAGGGTGTCG
TTAATTACCCGTACTAAAGGTTTGGAAAAGAAAAAAGAGACCGCCTCGTTTCTTTTTCTTCGTCGAAAAA
GGCAATAAAAATTTTTATCACGTTTCTTTTTCTTGAAAATTTTTTTTTTTGATTTTTTTCTCTTTCGATG
ACCTCCCATTGATATTTAAGTTAATAAACGGTCTTCAATTTCTCAAGTTTCAGTTTCATTTTTCTTGTTC
TATTACAACTTTTTTTACTTCTTGCTCATTAGAAAGAAAGCATAGCAATCTAATCTAAGGGCGGTGTTGA
CAATTAATCATCGGCATAGTATATCGGCATAGTATAATACGACAAGGTGAGGAACTAAAACATGGCCAAG
TTGACCAGTGCCGTTCCGGTGCTCACCGCGCGCGACGTCGCCGGAGCGGTCGAGTTCTGGACCGACCGGC
TCGGGTTCTCCCGGGACTTCGTGGAGGACGACTTCGCCGGTGTGGTCCGGGACGACGTGACCCTGTTCAT
CAGCGCGGTCCAGGACCAGGTGGTGCCGGACAACACCCTGGCCTGGGTGTGGGTGCGCGGCCTGGACGAG
CTGTACGCCGAGTGGTCGGAGGTCGTGTCCACGAACTTCCGGGACGCCTCCGGGCCGGCCATGACCGAGA
TCGGCGAGCAGCCGTGGGGGCGGGAGTTCGCCCTGCGCGACCCGGCCGGCAACTGCGTGCACTTCGTGGC
CGAGGAGCAGGACTGACACGTCCGACGCGGCCCGACGGGTCCGAGGCCTCGGAGATCCGTCCCCCTTTTC
CTTTGTCGATATCATGTAATTAGTTATGTCACGCTTACATTCACGCCCTCCCCCCACATCCGCTCTAACC
GAAAAGGAAGGAGTTAGACAACCTGAAGTCTAGGTCCCTATTTATTTTTTTATAGTTATGTTAGTATTAA
GAACGTTATTTATATTTCAAATTTTTCTTTTTTTTCTGTACAGACGCGTGTACGCATGTAACATTATACT
GAAAACCTTGCTTGAGAAGGTTTTGGGACGCTCGAAGGCTTTAATTTGCAAGCTGGAGACCAACATGTGA
GCAAAAGGCCAGCAAAAGGCCAGGAACCGTAAAAAGGCCGCGTTGCTGGCGTTTTTCCATAGGCTCCGCC
CCCCTGACGAGCATCACAAAAATCGACGCTCAAGTCAGAGGTGGCGAAACCCGACAGGACTATAAAGATA
CCAGGCGTTTCCCCCTGGAAGCTCCCTCGTGCGCTCTCCTGTTCCGACCCTGCCGCTTACCGGATACCTG
TCCGCCTTTCTCCCTTCGGGAAGCGTGGCGCTTTCTCATAGCTCACGCTGTAGGTATCTCAGTTCGGTGT
AGGTCGTTCGCTCCAAGCTGGGCTGTGTGCACGAACCCCCCGTTCAGCCCGACCGCTGCGCCTTATCCGG
TAACTATCGTCTTGAGTCCAACCCGGTAAGACACGACTTATCGCCACTGGCAGCAGCCACTGGTAACAGG
ATTAGCAGAGCGAGGTATGTAGGCGGTGCTACAGAGTTCTTGAAGTGGTGGCCTAACTACGGCTACACTA
GAAGAACAGTATTTGGTATCTGCGCTCTGCTGAAGCCAGTTACCTTCGGAAAAAGAGTTGGTAGCTCTTG
ATCCGGCAAACAAACCACCGCTGGTAGCGGTGGTTTTTTTGTTTGCAAGCAGCAGATTACGCGCAGAAAA
AAAGGATCTCAAGAAGATCCTTTGATCTTTTCTACGGGGTCTGACGCTCAGTGG
