>Addgene plasmid #61324 | pCri-16a | addgene partial sequence | sequence record 100975 | EGFP-C 5'-CATGGTCCTGCTGGAGTTCGTG-3'
GAGCTGTACAAGTAAGGTACCGGATCCGAATTCGAGCTCCGTCGACAAGCTTGCGGCCGCACTCGAGCAT
CATCATCATCATCATTGAGTTTGTAGCCTTAGACATGACTGTTCCTCAGTTCAAGTTGGGCACTTACGAG
AAGACCGGTCTTGCTAGATTCTAATCAAGAGGATGTCAGAATGCCATTTGCCTGAGAGATGCAGGCTTCA
TTTTTGATACTTTTTTATTTGTAACCTATATAGTATAGGATTTTTTTTGTCATTTTGTTTCTTCTCGTAC
GAGCTTGCTCCTGATCAGCCTATCTCGCAGCTGATGAATATCTTGTGGTAGGGGTTTGGGAAAATCATTC
GAGTTTGATGTTTTTCTTGGTATTTCCCACTCCTCTTCAGAGTACAGAAGATTAAGTGAGACCTTCGTTT
GTGCGGATCCCCCACACACCATAGCTTCAAAATGTTTCTACTCCTTTTTTACTCTTCCAGATTTTCTCGG
ACTCCGCGCATCGCCGTACCACTTCAAAACACCCAAGCACAGCATACTAAATTTCCCCTCTTTCTTCCTC
TAGGGTGTCGTTAATTACCCGTACTAAAGGTTTGGAAAAGAAAAAAGAGACCGCCTCGTTTCTTTTTCTT
CGTCGAAAAAGGCAATAAAAATTTTTATCACGTTTCTTTTTCTTGAAAATTTTTTTTTTTGATTTTTTTC
TCTTTCGATGACCTCCCATTGATATTTAAGTTAATAAACGGTCTTCAATTTCTCAAGTTTCAGTTTCA
