>Addgene plasmid #61324 | pCri-16a | addgene partial sequence | sequence record 101325 | EGFP-N 5'-CGTCGCCGTCCAGCTCGACCAG-3'
GTCGGCATACCGTTTGTCTTGTTTGGTATTGATTGACGAATGCTCAAAAATAATCTCATTAATGCTTAGC
GCAGTCTCTCTATCGCTTCTGAACCCCGGTGCACCTGTGCCGAAACGCAAATGGGGAAACACCCGCTTTT
TGGATGATTATGCATTGTCTCCACATTGTATGCTTCCAAGATTCTGGTGGGAATACTGCTGATAGCCTAA
CGTTCATGATCAAAATTTAACTGTTCTAACCCCTACTTGACAGCAATATATAAACAGAAGGAAGCTGCCC
TGTCTTAAACCTTTTTTTTTATCATCATTATTAGCTTACTTTCATAATTGCGACTGGTTCCAATTGACAA
GCTTTTGATTTTAACGACTTTTAACGACAACTTGAGAAGATCAAAAAACAACTAATTATTCGAAACGATG
AGATTTCCTTCAATTTTTACTGCTGTTTTATTCGCAGCATCCTCCGCATTAGCTGCTCCAGTCAACACTA
CAACAGAAGATGAAACGGCACAAATTCCGGCTGAAGCTGTCATCGGTTACTCAGATTTAGAAGGGGATTT
CGATGTTGCTGTTTTGCCATTTTCCAACAGCACAAATAACGGGTTATTGTTTATAAATACTACTATTGCC
AGCATTGCTGCTAAAGAAGAAGGGGTATCTCTAGAGAAAAGAGAGGCCATGGCCAAAGTGA
